Addgene plasmid #116292: pHAGE-EGFR-R108K
Purpose: Lentiviral expression of EGFR R108K
Depositing lab: Gordon Mills & Kenneth Scott. Depositing organization: Baylor College of Medicine. Publication: Systematic Functional Annotation of Somatic Mutations in Cancer. Ng PK, Li J, Jeong KJ, Shao S, Chen H, Tsang YH, Sengupta S, Wang Z, Bhavana VH, Tran R, Soewito S, Minussi DC, Moreno D, Kong K, Dogruluk T, Lu H, Gao J, Tokheim C, Zhou DC, Johnson AM, Zeng J, Ip CKM, Ju Z, Wester M, Yu S, Li Y, Vellano CP, Schultz N, Karchin R, Ding L, Lu Y, Cheung LWT, Chen K, Shaw KR, Meric-Bernstam F, Scott KL, Yi S, Sahni N, Liang H, Mills GB. Cancer Cell. 2018 Mar 12;33(3):450-462.e10. doi: 10.1016/j.ccell.2018.01.021. PubMed 29533785.
Backbone
  Vector backbone: pHAGE
  Vector type: Lentiviral
Growth in bacteria
  Bacterial resistance: Ampicillin, 100 μg/mL
  Growth temperature: 37°C
  Growth strain: Stbl3
  Copy number: High Copy
Gene/Insert
  Gene/Insert name: EGFR
  Species: H. sapiens (human)
  Mutation: R108K
  Entrez Gene: EGFR (a.k.a. ERBB, ERBB1, ERRP, HER1, NISBD2, NNCIS, PIG61, mENA)
  Cloning method: Gateway Cloning
Terms and licenses: Academic/Nonprofit Terms; Industry Terms: Not Available to Industry
How to cite: pHAGE-EGFR-R108K was a gift from Gordon Mills & Kenneth Scott (Addgene plasmid # 116292 ; http://n2t.net/addgene:116292 ; RRID:Addgene_116292)
