[The description below was written by a language model from this plasmid's Addgene catalogue record and pLannotate feature annotations shown in this document.]
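Description:
pHAGE-EGFR-R108K is an HIV-1-derived lentiviral expression plasmid of about 12.1 kb, built on the pHAGE backbone, that carries the human epidermal growth factor receptor (EGFR) coding sequence with the R108K substitution. It is maintained in E. coli through a high-copy ColE1/pUC-type origin and selected with ampicillin via the β-lactamase (AmpR) gene. The record lists a recombination-deficient strain as the propagation host, as is usual for plasmids with repeated LTR sequences.

The viral transfer region consists of a truncated 5' LTR, the Ψ packaging signal with an adjoining gag fragment, the Rev response element for Rev-dependent nuclear export of the genomic RNA, and the cPPT/CTS. It ends in a ΔU3 self-inactivating 3' LTR, which disables LTR promoter activity after integration. Within this frame, the constitutive human EF-1α promoter drives the EGFR open reading frame. The ORF is flanked by attB1 and attB2 sites, consistent with its insertion by Gateway recombination. A V5 epitope tag is annotated downstream of attB2, but the record does not state whether it is fused in frame to the receptor. An EMCV IRES then allows translation of puromycin N-acetyltransferase from the same transcript, so transduced mammalian cells can be selected with puromycin. A WPRE ahead of the 3' LTR enhances transcript expression. Short fragments of lac, SV40, nef and phage-promoter sequence are also annotated and appear to be backbone remnants.

The stated purpose is lentiviral expression of EGFR R108K. The construct comes from a systematic effort to functionally annotate somatic cancer mutations, where stable expression of a mutant allele in cells allows its effects to be assessed.
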