Features (pLannotate 1.2.2; 30 found; start..end, strand, type, name):
     10..110     +  CDS            Rev (fragment): human immunodeficiency virus 1 (HIV-1) Rev protein; rev; enhances nuclear export of unspliced and incompletely spliced viral mRNAs
    155..272     +  misc_feature   cPPT/CTS: central polypurine tract and central termination sequence of HIV-1
    320..1498    +  promoter       EF-1α promoter: strong constitutive promoter for human elongation factor EF-1α
   1519..1539    +  protein_bind   attB1: mutant version of attB; core recombination site for the Gateway® BP reaction BP Clonase™
   1545..5175    +  CDS            EGFR (fragment) (sequence partly withheld): precursor of human epidermal growth factor receptor
   5179..5203    -  protein_bind   attB2: mutant version of attB; recombination site for the Gateway® BP reaction BP Clonase™
   5211..5229    +  promoter       T3 promoter: promoter for bacteriophage T3 RNA polymerase
   5255..5273    -  promoter       T7 promoter: promoter for bacteriophage T7 RNA polymerase
   5279..5297    -  protein_bind   attB4 (fragment): mutant version of attB; core recombination site for the Gateway® BP reaction BP Clonase™
   5353..5394    +  CDS            V5 tag: epitope tag from simian virus 5
   5520..5982    +  misc_feature   IRES: internal ribosome entry site (IRES) of the encephalomyocarditis virus (EMCV)
   5996..6593    +  CDS            PuroR (fragment): puromycin N-acetyltransferase; pac from Streptomyces; confers resistance to puromycin
   6609..7197    +  misc_feature   WPRE: woodchuck hepatitis virus posttranscriptional regulatory element
   7205..7270    +  CDS            nef (fragment): NEF_HV1Z2 - Experimental evidence at protein level: Swiss-Prot protein existence level 1. Extracellular Nef protein targets CD4(+) T-lymphocytes for apoptosis by interacting with CXCR4 surface receptors. From Human immunodeficiency virus type 1 group M subtype D (isolate Z2/CDC-Z34) (HIV-1).
   7272..7505    +  LTR            3' LTR (ΔU3): self-inactivating 3' long terminal repeat (LTR) from HIV-1
   7710..7814    +  promoter       AmpR promoter: bla
   7815..8675    +  CDS            AmpR: β-lactamase; bla; confers resistance to ampicillin, carbenicillin, and related antibiotics
   8846..9434    +  rep_origin     ori: high-copy-number ColE1/pMB1/pBR322/pUC origin of replication
   9617..9671    +  CDS            lacI (fragment): lac repressor; lacI; The lac repressor binds to the lac operator to inhibit transcription in E. coli. This inhibition can be relieved by adding lactose or isopropyl-β-D-thiogalactopyranoside (IPTG).
   9677..9770    +  rep_origin     SV40 ori (fragment): SV40 origin of replication
   9795..9832    +  CDS            lacI (fragment): lac repressor; lacI; The lac repressor binds to the lac operator to inhibit transcription in E. coli. This inhibition can be relieved by adding lactose or isopropyl-β-D-thiogalactopyranoside (IPTG).
   9845..9866    +  protein_bind   CAP binding site: CAP binding activates transcription in the presence of cAMP. E. coli catabolite activator protein
   9881..9911    +  promoter       lac promoter: promoter for the E. coli lac operon
   9915..9937    +  protein_bind   lac operator (fragment): The lac repressor binds to the lac operator to inhibit transcription in E. coli. This inhibition can be relieved by adding lactose or isopropyl-β-D-thiogalactopyranoside (IPTG). lac repressor encoded by lacI
   9969..10052   +  polyA_signal   SV40 poly(A) signal (fragment): SV40 polyadenylation signal
  10219..10548   +  CDS            nef (fragment): NEF_HV1BR - Experimental evidence at protein level: Swiss-Prot protein existence level 1. Extracellular Nef protein targets CD4(+) T-lymphocytes for apoptosis by interacting with CXCR4 surface receptors (PubMed:14990729). From Human immunodeficiency virus type 1 group M subtype B (isolate BRU/LAI) (HIV-1).
  10596..10853   +  LTR            5' LTR (truncated): truncated 5' long terminal repeat (LTR) from HIV-1
  10900..11025   +  misc_feature   HIV-1 Ψ: packaging signal of human immunodeficiency virus type 1
  11009..11347   +  CDS            HIV-1 gag (fragment): gag protein from human immunodeficiency virus 1; gag
  11522..11755   +  misc_feature   RRE: The Rev response element (RRE) of HIV-1 allows for Rev-dependent mRNA export from the nucleus to the cytoplasm.
>Addgene plasmid #116292 | pHAGE-EGFR-R108K | addgene full sequence | sequence record 250687 | Addgene NGS Result
TCGTTTCAGACCCACCTCCCAACCCCGAGGGGACCCGACAGGCCCGAAGGAATAGAAGAAGAAGGTGGAG
AGAGAGACAGAGACAGATCCATTCGATTAGTGAACGGATCTCGACGGTATCGCCGAATTCACAAATGGCA
GTATTCATCCACAATTTTAAAAGAAAAGGGGGGATTGGGGGGTACAGTGCAGGGGAAAGAATAGTAGACA
TAATAGCAACAGACATACAAACTAAAGAATTACAAAAACAAATTACAAAAATTCAAAATTTTCGGGTTTA
TTACAGGGACAGCAGAGATCCAGTTTGGACTAGTCGTGAGGCTCCGGTGCCCGTCAGTGGGCAGAGCGCA
CATCGCCCACAGTCCCCGAGAAGTTGGGGGGAGGGGTCGGCAATTGAACCGGTGCCTAGAGAAGGTGGCG
CGGGGTAAACTGGGAAAGTGATGTCGTGTACTGGCTCCGCCTTTTTCCCGAGGGTGGGGGAGAACCGTAT
ATAAGTGCAGTAGTCGCCGTGAACGTTCTTTTTCGCAACGGGTTTGCCGCCAGAACACAGGTAAGTGCCG
TGTGTGGTTCCCGCGGGCCTGGCCTCTTTACGGGTTATGGCCCTTGCGTGCCTTGAATTACTTCCACCTG
GCTGCAGTACGTGATTCTTGATCCCGAGCTTCGGGTTGGAAGTGGGTGGGAGAGTTCGAGGCCTTGCGCT
TAAGGAGCCCCTTCGCCTCGTGCTTGAGTTGAGGCCTGGCCTGGGCGCTGGGGCCGCCGCGTGCGAATCT
GGTGGCACCTTCGCGCCTGTCTCGCTGCTTTCGATAAGTCTCTAGCCATTTAAAATTTTTGATGACCTGC
TGCGACGCTTTTTTTCTGGCAAGATAGTCTTGTAAATGCGGGCCAAGATCTGCACACTGGTATTTCGGTT
TTTGGGGCCGCGGGCGGCGACGGGGCCCGTGCGTCCCAGCGCACATGTTCGGCGAGGCGGGGCCTGCGAG
CGCGGCCACCGAGAATCGGACGGGGGTAGTCTCAAGCTGGCCGGCCTGCTCTGGTGCCTGGCCTCGCGCC
GCCGTGTATCGCCCCGCCCTGGGCGGCAAGGCTGGCCCGGTCGGCACCAGTTGCGTGAGCGGAAAGATGG
CCGCTTCCCGGCCCTGCTGCAGGGAGCTCAAAATGGAGGACGCGGCGCTCGGGAGAGCGGGCGGGTGAGT
CACCCACACAAAGGAAAAGGGCCTTTCCGTCCTCAGCCGTCGCTTCATGTGACTCCACGGAGTACCGGGC
GCCGTCCAGGCACCTCGATTAGTTCTCGAGCTTTTGGAGTACGTCGTCTTTAGGTTGGGGGGAGGGGTTT
TATGCGATGGAGTTTCCCCACACTGAGTGGGTGGAGACTGAAGTTAGGCCAGCTTGGCACTTGATGTAAT
TCTCCTTGGAATTTGCCCTTTTTGAGTTTGGATCTTGGTTCATTCTCAAGCCTCAGACAGTGGTTCAAAG
TTTTTTTCTTCCATTTCAGGTGTCGTGAAGCGGCCCTGCAGATATCAACAAGTTTGTACAAAAAAGCAGG
CACCATGCGACCCTCCGGGACGGCCGGGGCAGCGCTCCTGGCGCTGCTGGCTGCGCTCTGCCCGGCGAGT
CGGGCTCTGGAGGAAAAGAAAGTTTGCCAAGGCACGAGTAACAAGCTCACGCAGTTGGGCACTTTTGAAG
ATCATTTTCTCAGCCTCCAGAGGATGTTCAATAACTGTGAGGTGGTCCTTGGGAATTTGGAAATTACCTA
TGTGCAGAGGAATTATGATCTTTCCTTCTTAAAGACCATCCAGGAGGTGGCTGGTTATGTCCTCATTGCC
CTCAACACAGTGGAGCGAATTCCTTTGGAAAACCTGCAGATCATCAAAGGAAATATGTACTACGAAAATT
CCTATGCCTTAGCAGTCTTATCTAACTATGATGCAAATAAAACCGGACTGAAGGAGCTGCCCATGAGAAA
TTTACAGGAAATCCTGCATGGCGCCGTGCGGTTCAGCAACAACCCTGCCCTGTGCAACGTGGAGAGCATC
CAGTGGCGGGACATAGTCAGCAGTGACTTTCTCAGCAACATGTCGATGGACTTCCAGAACCACCTGGGCA
GCTGCCAAAAGTGTGATCCAAGCTGTCCCAATGGGAGCTGCTGGGGTGCAGGAGAGGAGAACTGCCAGAA
ACTGACCAAAATCATCTGTGCCCAGCAGTGCTCCGGGCGCTGCCGTGGCAAGTCCCCCAGTGACTGCTGC
CACAACCAGTGTGCTGCAGGCTGCACAGGCCCCCGGGAGAGCGACTGCCTGGTCTGCCGCAAATTCCGAG
ACGAAGCCACGTGCAAGGACACCTGCCCCCCACTCATGCTCTACAACCCCACCACGTACCAGATGGATGT
GAACCCCGAGGGCAAATACAGCTTTGGTGCCACCTGCGTGAAGAAGTGTCCCCGTAATTATGTGGTGACA
GATCACGGCTCGTGCGTCCGAGCCTGTGGGGCCGACAGCTATGAGATGGAGGAAGACGGCGTCCGCAAGT
GTAAGAAGTGCGAAGGGCCTTGCCGCAAAGTGTGTAACGGAATAGGTATTGGTGAATTTAAAGACTCACT
CTCCATAAATGCTACGAATATTAAACACTTCAAAAACTGCACCTCCATCAGTGGCGATCTCCACATCCTG
CCGGTGGCATTTAGGGGTGACTCCTTCACACATACTCCTCCTCTGGATCCACAGGAACTGGATATTCTGA
AAACCGTAAAGGAAATCACAGGGTTTTTGCTGATTCAGGCTTGGCCTGAAAACAGGACGGACCTCCATGC
CTTTGAGAACCTAGAAATCATACGCGGCAGGACCAAGCAACATGGTCAGTTTTCTCTTGCAGTCGTCAGC
CTGAACATAACATCCTTGGGATTACGCTCCCTCAAGGAGATAAGTGATGGAGATGTGATAATTTCAGGAA
ACAAAAATTTGTGCTATGCAAATACAATAAACTGGAAAAAACTGTTTGGGACCTCCGGTCAGAAAACCAA
AATTATAAGCAACAGAGGTGAAAACAGCTGCAAGGCCACAGGCCAGGTCTGCCATGCCTTGTGCTCCCCC
GAGGGCTGCTGGGGCCCGGAGCCCAGGGACTGCGTCTCTTGCCGGAATGTCAGCCGAGGCAGGGAATGCG
TGGACAAGTGCAACCTTCTGGAGGGTGAGCCAAGGGAGTTTGTGGAGAACTCTGAGTGCATACAGTGCCA
CCCAGAGTGCCTGCCTCAGGCCATGAACATCACCTGCACAGGACGGGGACCAGACAACTGTATCCAGTGT
GCCCACTACATTGACGGCCCCCACTGCGTCAAGACCTGCCCGGCAGGAGTCATGGGAGAAAACAACACCC
TGGTCTGGAAGTACGCAGACGCCGGCCATGTGTGCCACCTGTGCCATCCAAACTGCACCTACGGATGCAC
TGGGCCAGGTCTTGAAGGCTGTCCAACGAATGGGCCTAAGATCCCGTCCATCGCCACTGGGATGGTGGGG
GCCCTCCTCTTGCTGCTGGTGGTGGCCCTGGGGATCGGCCTCTTCATGCGAAGGCGCCACATCGTTCGGA
AGCGCACGCTGCGGAGGCTGCTGCAGGAGAGGGAGCTTGTGGAGCCTCTTACACCCAGT
[981 nt withheld, positions 3630-4610]
TTCTTCAGCAGCCCCTCCACGTCACGGACTCCCCTCCTGAGCTCTCTGAGTGCAACCAGCAACAATTCCA
CCGTGGCTTGCATTGATAGAAATGGGCTGCAAAGCTGTCCCATCAAGGAAGACAGCTTCTTGCAGCGATA
CAGCTCAGACCCCACAGGCGCCTTGACTGAGGACAGCATAGACGACACCTTCCTCCCAGTGCCTGAATAC
ATAAACCAGTCCGTTCCCAAAAGGCCCGCTGGCTCTGTGCAGAATCCTGTCTATCACAATCAGCCTCTGA
ACCCCGCGCCCAGCAGAGACCCACACTACCAGGACCCCCACAGCACTGCAGTGGGCAACCCCGAGTATCT
CAACACTGTCCAGCCCACCTGTGTCAACAGCACATTCGACAGCCCTGCCCACTGGGCCCAGAAAGGCAGC
CACCAAATTAGCCTGGACAACCCTGACTACCAGCAGGACTTCTTTCCCAAGGAAGCCAAGCCAAATGGCA
TCTTTAAGGGCTCCACAGCTGAAAATGCAGAATACCTAAGGGTCGCGCCACAAAGCAGTGAATTTATTGG
AGCATAGAACCCAGCTTTCTTGTACAAAGTGGTGATATCCAATTAACCCTCACTAAAGGAATATTGAAGA
TGTAGTGAGTTATCCCTATAGTGAGTCGTATTACCACCCAACTTTTCTATACAAAGTGGTTGATATCCAG
CACAGTGGCGGCCGCTCGAGTCTAGAGGGCCCGCGGTTCGAAGGTAAGCCTATCCCTAACCCTCTCCTCG
GTCTCGATTCTACGCGTACCGGTTAGTAATGAGATCCCTCCCCCCCCCCTAACGTTACTGGCCGAAGCCG
CTTGGAATAAGGCCGGTGTGCGTTTGTCTATATGTTATTTTCCACCATATTGCCGTCTTTTGGCAATGTG
AGGGCCCGGAAACCTGGCCCTGTCTTCTTGACGAGCATTCCTAGGGGTCTTTCCCCTCTCGCCAAAGGAA
TGCAAGGTCTGTTGAATGTCGTGAAGGAAGCAGTTCCTCTGGAAGCTTCTTGAAGACAAACAACGTCTGT
AGCGACCCTTTGCAGGCAGCGGAACCCCCCACCTGGCGACAGGTGCCTCTGCGGCCAAAAGCCACGTGTA
TAAGATACACCTGCAAAGGCGGCACAACCCCAGTGCCACGTTGTGAGTTGGATAGTTGTGGAAAGAGTCA
AATGGCTCTCCTCAAGCGTATTCAACAAGGGGCTGAAGGATGCCCAGAAGGTACCCCATTGTATGGGATC
TGATCTGGGGCCTCGGTGCACATGCTTTACATGTGTTTAGTCGAGGTTAAAAAAACGTCTAGGCCCCCCG
AACCACGGGGACGTGGTTTTCCTTTGAAAAACACGATGATAATATGGCCACACATATGACCGAGTACAAG
CCCACGGTGCGCCTCGCCACCCGCGACGACGTCCCCAGGGCCGTACGCACCCTCGCCGCCGCGTTCGCCG
ACTACCCCGCCACGCGCCACACCGTCGATCCGGACCGCCACATCGAGCGGGTCACCGAGCTGCAAGAACT
CTTCCTCACGCGCGTCGGGCTCGACATCGGCAAGGTGTGGGTCGCGGACGACGGCGCCGCGGTGGCGGTC
TGGACCACGCCGGAGAGCGTCGAAGCGGGGGCGGTGTTCGCCGAGATCGGCCCGCGCATGGCCGAGTTGA
GCGGTTCCCGGCTGGCCGCGCAGCAACAGATGGAAGGCCTCCTGGCGCCGCACCGGCCCAAGGAGCCCGC
GTGGTTCCTGGCCACCGTCGGCGTCTCGCCCGACCACCAGGGCAAGGGTCTGGGCAGCGCCGTCGTGCTC
CCCGGAGTGGAGGCGGCCGAGCGCGCCGGGGTGCCCGCCTTCCTGGAGACCTCCGCGCCCCGCAACCTCC
CCTTCTACGAGCGGCTCGGCTTCACCGTCACCGCCGACGTCGAGGTGCCCGAAGGACCGCGCACCTGGTG
CATGACCCGCAAGCCCGGTGCCTAAATCGATAGATCCTAATCAACCTCTGGATTACAAAATTTGTGAAAG
ATTGACTGGTATTCTTAACTATGTTGCTCCTTTTACGCTATGTGGATACGCTGCTTTAATGCCTTTGTAT
CATGCTATTGCTTCCCGTATGGCTTTCATTTTCTCCTCCTTGTATAAATCCTGGTTGCTGTCTCTTTATG
AGGAGTTGTGGCCCGTTGTCAGGCAACGTGGCGTGGTGTGCACTGTGTTTGCTGACGCAACCCCCACTGG
TTGGGGCATTGCCACCACCTGTCAGCTCCTTTCCGGGACTTTCGCTTTCCCCCTCCCTATTGCCACGGCG
GAACTCATCGCCGCCTGCCTTGCCCGCTGCTGGACAGGGGCTCGGCTGTTGGGCACTGACAATTCCGTGG
TGTTGTCGGGGAAATCATCGTCCTTTCCTTGGCTGCTCGCCTGTGTTGCCACCTGGATTCTGCGCGGGAC
GTCCTTCTGCTACGTCCCTTCGGCCCTCAATCCAGCGGACCTTCCTTCCCGCGGCCTGCTGCCGGCTCTG
CGGCCTCTTCCGCGTCTTCGCCTTCGCCCTCAGACGAGTCGGATCTCCCTTTGGGCCGCCTCCCCGCCTG
AGATCCTTTAAGACCAATGACTTACAAGGCAGCTGTAGATCTTAGCCACTTTTTAAAAGAAAAGGGGGGA
CTGGAAGGGCTAATTCACTCCCAACGAAGACAAGATCTGCTTTTTGCTTGTACTGGGTCTCTCTGGTTAG
ACCAGATCTGAGCCTGGGAGCTCTCTGGCTAACTAGGGAACCCACTGCTTAAGCCTCAATAAAGCTTGCC
TTGAGTGCTTCAAGTAGTGTGTGCCCGTCTGTTGTGTGACTCTGGTAACTAGAGATCCCTCAGACCCTTT
TAGTCAGTGTGGAAAATCTCTAGCAGTAGTAGTTCATGTCATCTTATTATTCAGTATTTATAACTTGCAA
AGAAATGAATATCAGAGAGTGAGAGGCCCGGGTTAATTAAGGAAAGGGCTAGATCATTCTTGAAGACGAA
AGGGCCTCGTGATACGCCTATTTTTATAGGTTAATGTCATGATAATAATGGTTTCTTAGACGTCAGGTGG
CACTTTTCGGGGAAATGTGCGCGGAACCCCTATTTGTTTATTTTTCTAAATACATTCAAATATGTATCCG
CTCATGAGACAATAACCCTGATAAATGCTTCAATAATATTGAAAAAGGAAGAGTATGAGTATTCAACATT
TCCGTGTCGCCCTTATTCCCTTTTTTGCGGCATTTTGCCTTCCTGTTTTTGCTCACCCAGAAACGCTGGT
GAAAGTAAAAGATGCTGAAGATCAGTTGGGTGCACGAGTGGGTTACATCGAACTGGATCTCAACAGCGGT
AAGATCCTTGAGAGTTTTCGCCCCGAAGAACGTTTTCCAATGATGAGCACTTTTAAAGTTCTGCTATGTG
GCGCGGTATTATCCCGTGTTGACGCCGGGCAAGAGCAACTCGGTCGCCGCATACACTATTCTCAGAATGA
CTTGGTTGAGTACTCACCAGTCACAGAAAAGCATCTTACGGATGGCATGACAGTAAGAGAATTATGCAGT
GCTGCCATAACCATGAGTGATAACACTGCGGCCAACTTACTTCTGACAACGATCGGAGGACCGAAGGAGC
TAACCGCTTTTTTGCACAACATGGGGGATCATGTAACTCGCCTTGATCGTTGGGAACCGGAGCTGAATGA
AGCCATACCAAACGACGAGCGTGACACCACGATGCCTGTAGCAATGGCAACAACGTTGCGCAAACTATTA
ACTGGCGAACTACTTACTCTAGCTTCCCGGCAACAATTAATAGACTGGATGGAGGCGGATAAAGTTGCAG
GACCACTTCTGCGCTCGGCCCTTCCGGCTGGCTGGTTTATTGCTGATAAATCTGGAGCCGGTGAGCGTGG
GTCTCGCGGTATCATTGCAGCACTGGGGCCAGATGGTAAGCCCTCCCGTATCGTAGTTATCTACACGACG
GGGAGTCAGGCAACTATGGATGAACGAAATAGACAGATCGCTGAGATAGGTGCCTCACTGATTAAGCATT
GGTAACTGTCAGACCAAGTTTACTCATATATACTTTAGATTGATTTAAAACTTCATTTTTAATTTAAAAG
GATCTAGGTGAAGATCCTTTTTGATAATCTCATGACCAAAATCCCTTAACGTGAGTTTTCGTTCCACTGA
GCGTCAGACCCCGTAGAAAAGATCAAAGGATCTTCTTGAGATCCTTTTTTTCTGCGCGTAATCTGCTGCT
TGCAAACAAAAAAACCACCGCTACCAGCGGTGGTTTGTTTGCCGGATCAAGAGCTACCAACTCTTTTTCC
GAAGGTAACTGGCTTCAGCAGAGCGCAGATACCAAATACTGTTCTTCTAGTGTAGCCGTAGTTAGGCCAC
CACTTCAAGAACTCTGTAGCACCGCCTACATACCTCGCTCTGCTAATCCTGTTACCAGTGGCTGCTGCCA
GTGGCGATAAGTCGTGTCTTACCGGGTTGGACTCAAGACGATAGTTACCGGATAAGGCGCAGCGGTCGGG
CTGAACGGGGGGTTCGTGCACACAGCCCAGCTTGGAGCGAACGACCTACACCGAACTGAGATACCTACAG
CGTGAGCTATGAGAAAGCGCCACGCTTCCCGAAGGGAGAAAGGCGGACAGGTATCCGGTAAGCGGCAGGG
TCGGAACAGGAGAGCGCACGAGGGAGCTTCCAGGGGGAAACGCCTGGTATCTTTATAGTCCTGTCGGGTT
TCGCCACCTCTGACTTGAGCGTCGATTTTTGTGATGCTCGTCAGGGGGGCGGAGCCTATGGAAAAACGCC
AGCAACGCGGCCTTTTTACGGTTCCTGGCCTTTTGCTGGCCTTTTGCTCACATGTTCTTTCCTGCGTTAT
CCCCTGATTCTGTGGATAACCGTATTACCGCCTTTGAGTGAGCTGATACCGCTCGCCGCAGCCGAACGAC
CGAGCGCAGCGAGTCAGTGAGCGAGGAAGCGGAAGAGCGCCCAATACGCAAACCGCCTCTCCCCGCGCGT
TGGCCGATTCATTAATGCAGCAAGCTCATGGCTGACTAATTTTTTTTATTTATGCAGAGGCCGAGGCCGC
CTCGGCCTCTGAGCTATTCCAGAAGTAGTGAGGAGGCTTTTTTGGAGGCCTAGGCTTTTGCAAAAAGCTC
CCCGTGGCACGACAGGTTTCCCGACTGGAAAGCGGGCAGTGAGCGCAACGCAATTAATGTGAGTTAGCTC
ACTCATTAGGCACCCCAGGCTTTACACTTTATGCTTCCGGCTCGTATGTTGTGTGGAATTGTGAGCGGAT
AACAATTTCACACAGGAAACAGCTATGACATGATTACGAATTTCACAAATAAAGCATTTTTTTCACTGCA
TTCTAGTTGTGGTTTGTCCAAACTCATCAATGTATCTTATCATGTCTGGATCAACTGGATAACTCAAGCT
AACCAAAATCATCCCAAACTTCCCACCCCATACCCTATTACCACTGCCAATTACCTGTGGTTTCATTTAC
TCTAAACCTGTGATTCCTCTGAATTATTTTCATTTTAAAGAAATTGTATTTGTTAAATATGTACTACAAA
CTTAGTAGTTGGAAGGGCTAATTCACTCCCAAAGAAGACAAGATATCCTTGATCTGTGGATCTACCACAC
ACAAGGCTACTTCCCTGATTAGCAGAACTACACACCAGGGCCAGGGGTCAGATATCCACTGACCTTTGGA
TGGTGCTACAAGCTAGTACCAGTTGAGCCAGATAAGGTAGAAGAGGCCAATAAAGGAGAGAACACCAGCT
TGTTACACCCTGTGAGCCTGCATGGGATGGATGACCCGGAGAGAGAAGTGTTAGAGTGGAGGTTTGACAG
CCGCCTAGCATTTCATCACGTGGCCCGAGAGCTGCATCCGGAGTACTTCAAGAACTGCTGATATCGAGCT
TGCTACAAGGGACTTTCCGCTGGGGACTTTCCAGGGAGGCGTGGCCTGGGCGGGACTGGGGAGTGGCGAG
CCCTCAGATCCTGCATATAAGCAGCTGCTTTTTGCCTGTACTGGGTCTCTCTGGTTAGACCAGATCTGAG
CCTGGGAGCTCTCTGGCTAACTAGGGAACCCACTGCTTAAGCCTCAATAAAGCTTGCCTTGAGTGCTTCA
AGTAGTGTGTGCCCGTCTGTTGTGTGACTCTGGTAACTAGAGATCCCTCAGACCCTTTTAGTCAGTGTGG
AAAATCTCTAGCAGTGGCGCCCGAACAGGGACTTGAAAGCGAAAGGGAAACCAGAGGAGCTCTCTCGACG
CAGGACTCGGCTTGCTGAAGCGCGCACGGCAAGAGGCGAGGGGCGGCGACTGGTGAGTACGCCAAAAATT
TTGACTAGCGGAGGCTAGAAGGAGAGAGATGGGTGCGAGAGCGTCAGTATTAAGCGGGGGAGAATTAGAT
CGCGATGGGAAAAAATTCGGTTAAGGCCAGGGGGAAAGAAAAAATATAAATTAAAACATATAGTATGGGC
AAGCAGGGAGCTAGAACGATTCGCAGTTAATCCTGGCCTGTTAGAAACATCAGAAGGCTGTAGACAAATA
CTGGGACAGCTACAACCATCCCTTCAGACAGGATCAGAAGAACTTAGATCATTATATAATACAGTAGCAA
CCCTCTATTGTGTGCATCAAAGGATAGAGATAAAAGACACCAAGGAAGCTTTAGACAAGATAGAGGAAGA
GCAAAACAAAAGTAAGACCACCGCACAGCAAGCGGCCGGCCGCTGATCTTCAGACCTGGAGGAGGAGATA
TGAGGGACAATTGGAGAAGTGAATTATATAAATATAAAGTAGTAAAAATTGAACCATTAGGAGTAGCACC
CACCAAGGCAAAGAGAAGAGTGGTGCAGAGAGAAAAAAGAGCAGTGGGAATAGGAGCTTTGTTCCTTGGG
TTCTTGGGAGCAGCAGGAAGCACTATGGGCGCAGCGTCAATGACGCTGACGGTACAGGCCAGACAATTAT
TGTCTGGTATAGTGCAGCAGCAGAACAATTTGCTGAGGGCTATTGAGGCGCAACAGCATCTGTTGCAACT
CACAGTCTGGGGCATCAAGCAGCTCCAGGCAAGAATCCTGGCTGTGGAAAGATACCTAAAGGATCAACAG
CTCCTGGGGATTTGGGGTTGCTCTGGAAAACTCATTTGCACCACTGCTGTGCCTTGGAATGCTAGTTGGA
GTAATAAATCTCTGGAACAGATTTGGAATCACACGACCTGGATGGAGTGGGACAGAGAAATTAACAATTA
CACAAGCTTAATACACTCCTTAATTGAAGAATCGCAAAACCAGCAAGAAAAGAATGAACAAGAATTATTG
GAATTAGATAAATGGGCAAGTTTGTGGAATTGGTTTAACATAACAAATTGGCTGTGGTATATAAAATTAT
TCATAATGATAGTAGGAGGCTTGGTAGGTTTAAGAATAGTTTTTGCTGTACTTTCTATAGTGAATAGAGT
TAGGCAGGGATATTCACCATTA
