>Addgene plasmid #116292 | pHAGE-EGFR-R108K | depositor partial sequence | sequence record 219166 | insert
ATGCGACCCTCCGGGACGGCCGGGGCAGCGCTCCTGGCGCTGCTGGCTGCGCTCTGCCCGGCGAGTCGGG
CTCTGGAGGAAAAGAAAGTTTGCCAAGGCACGAGTAACAAGCTCACGCAGTTGGGCACTTTTGAAGATCA
TTTTCTCAGCCTCCAGAGGATGTTCAATAACTGTGAGGTGGTCCTTGGGAATTTGGAAATTACCTATGTG
CAGAGGAATTATGATCTTTCCTTCTTAAAGACCATCCAGGAGGTGGCTGGTTATGTCCTCATTGCCCTCA
ACACAGTGGAGCGAATTCCTTTGGAAAACCTGCAGATCATCAAAGGAAATATGTACTACGAAAATTCCTA
TGCCTTAGCAGTCTTATCTAACTATGATGCAAATAAAACCGGACTGAAGGAGCTGCCCATGAGAAATTTA
CAGGAAATCCTGCATGGCGCCGTGCGGTTCAGCAACAACCCTGCCCTGTGCAACGTGGAGAGCATCCAGT
GGCGGGACATAGTCAGCAGTGACTTTCTCAGCAACATGTCGATGGACTTCCAGAACCACCTGGGCAGCTG
CCAAAAGTGTGATCCAAGCTGTCCCAATGGGAGCTGCTGGGGTGCAGGAGAGGAGAACTGCCAGAAACTG
ACCAAAATCATCTGTGCCCAGCAGTGCTCCGGGCGCTGCCGTGGCAAGTCCCCCAGTGACTGCTGCCACA
ACCAGTGTGCTGCAGGCTGCACAGGCCCCCGGGAGAGCGACTGCCTGGTCTGCCGCAAATTCCGAGACGA
AGCCACGTGCAAGGACACCTGCCCCCCACTCATGCTCTACAACCCCACCACGTACCAGATGGATGTGAAC
CCCGAGGGCAAATACAGCTTTGGTGCCACCTGCGTGAAGAAGTGTCCCCGTAATTATGTGGTGACAGATC
ACGGCTCGTGCGTCCGAGCCTGTGGGGCCGACAGCTATGAGATGGAGGAAGACGGCGTCCGCAAGTGTAA
GAAGTGCGAAGGGCCTTGCCGCAAAGTGTGTAACGGAATAGGTATTGGTGAATTTAAAGACTCACTCTCC
ATAAATGCTACGAATATTAAACACTTCAAAAACTGCACCTCCATCAGTGGCGATCTCCACATCCTGCCGG
TGGCATTTAGGGGTGACTCCTTCACACATACTCCTCCTCTGGATCCACAGGAACTGGATATTCTGAAAAC
CGTAAAGGAAATCACAGGGTTTTTGCTGATTCAGGCTTGGCCTGAAAACAGGACGGACCTCCATGCCTTT
GAGAACCTAGAAATCATACGCGGCAGGACCAAGCAACATGGTCAGTTTTCTCTTGCAGTCGTCAGCCTGA
ACATAACATCCTTGGGATTACGCTCCCTCAAGGAGATAAGTGATGGAGATGTGATAATTTCAGGAAACAA
AAATTTGTGCTATGCAAATACAATAAACTGGAAAAAACTGTTTGGGACCTCCGGTCAGAAAACCAAAATT
ATAAGCAACAGAGGTGAAAACAGCTGCAAGGCCACAGGCCAGGTCTGCCATGCCTTGTGCTCCCCCGAGG
GCTGCTGGGGCCCGGAGCCCAGGGACTGCGTCTCTTGCCGGAATGTCAGCCGAGGCAGGGAATGCGTGGA
CAAGTGCAACCTTCTGGAGGGTGAGCCAAGGGAGTTTGTGGAGAACTCTGAGTGCATACAGTGCCACCCA
GAGTGCCTGCCTCAGGCCATGAACATCACCTGCACAGGACGGGGACCAGACAACTGTATCCAGTGTGCCC
ACTACATTGACGGCCCCCACTGCGTCAAGACCTGCCCGGCAGGAGTCATGGGAGAAAACAACACCCTGGT
CTGGAAGTACGCAGACGCCGGCCATGTGTGCCACCTGTGCCATCCAAACTGCACCTACGGATGCACTGGG
CCAGGTCTTGAAGGCTGTCCAACGAATGGGCCTAAGATCCCGTCCATCGCCACTGGGATGGTGGGGGCCC
TCCTCTTGCTGCTGGTGGTGGCCCTGGGGATCGGCCTCTTCATGCGAAGGCGCCACATCGTTCGGAAGCG
CACGCTGCGGAGGCTGCTGCAGGAGAGGGAGCTTGTGGAGCCTCTTACACCCAGT
[981 nt withheld, positions 2086-3066]
TTCTTCAGCAGCCCCTCCACGTCACGGACTCCCCTCCTGAGCTCTCTGAGTGCAACCAGCAACAATTCCA
CCGTGGCTTGCATTGATAGAAATGGGCTGCAAAGCTGTCCCATCAAGGAAGACAGCTTCTTGCAGCGATA
CAGCTCAGACCCCACAGGCGCCTTGACTGAGGACAGCATAGACGACACCTTCCTCCCAGTGCCTGAATAC
ATAAACCAGTCCGTTCCCAAAAGGCCCGCTGGCTCTGTGCAGAATCCTGTCTATCACAATCAGCCTCTGA
ACCCCGCGCCCAGCAGAGACCCACACTACCAGGACCCCCACAGCACTGCAGTGGGCAACCCCGAGTATCT
CAACACTGTCCAGCCCACCTGTGTCAACAGCACATTCGACAGCCCTGCCCACTGGGCCCAGAAAGGCAGC
CACCAAATTAGCCTGGACAACCCTGACTACCAGCAGGACTTCTTTCCCAAGGAAGCCAAGCCAAATGGCA
TCTTTAAGGGCTCCACAGCTGAAAATGCAGAATACCTAAGGGTCGCGCCACAAAGCAGTGAATTTATTGG
AGCATGA
